>Addgene plasmid #24779 | pTACT1 | depositor full sequence | sequence record 11502 | Author sequence
GCCAGAATCGGTGGTTGTGGTGATGTACGTGGCGAACTCCGTTGTAGTGTTGTGGTGGCATCCGTGGCGC
GGCCGCGGTACCAGATCTTTAAATCTAGATATCCATGGATCCAGCTGCAGGTCGACGGTATCGATAACTC
GACATCTTGGTTACCGTGAAGTTACCATCACGGAAAAAGGTTATGCTGCTTTTAAGACCCACTTTCACAT
TTAAGTTGTTTTTCTAATCCGCATATGATCAATTCAAGGCCGAATAAGAAGGCTGGCTCTGCACCTTGGT
GATCAAATAATTCGATAGCTTGTCGTAATAATGGCGGCATACTATCAGTAGTAGGTGTTTCCCTTTCTTC
TTTAGCGACTTGATGCTCTTGATCTTCCAATACGCAACCTAAAGTAAAATGCCCCACAGCGCTGAGTGCA
TATAATGCATTCTCTAGTGAAAAACCTTGTTGGCATAAAAAGGCTAATTGATTTTCGAGAGTTTCATACT
GTTTTTCTGTAGGCCGTGTACCTAAATGTACTTTTGCTCCATCGCGATGACTTAGTAAAGCACATCTAAA
ACTTTTAGCGTTATTACGTAAAAAATCTTGCCAGCTTTCCCCTTCTAAAGGGCAAAAGTGAGTATGGTGC
CTATCTAACATCTCAATGGCTAAGGCGTCGAGCAAAGCCCGCTTATTTTTTACATGCCAATACAATGTAG
GCTGCTCTACACCTAGCTTCTGGGCGAGTTTACGGGTTGTTAAACCTTCGATTCCGACCTCATTAAGCAG
CTCTAATGCGCTGTTAATCACTTTACTTTTATCTAATCTAGACATCATTAATTCCTAATTTTTGTTGACA
CTCTATCATTGATAGAGTTATTTTGTCAAACTAGTTTTTTATTTGGATCCCCTCGAGTTCATGAAAAACT
AAAAAAAATATTGACACTCTATCATTGATAGAGTATAATTAAAATAAGCTTGATGGTACCGAGCTCGAAT
TCGAAGCTTATCGATGTCGACGTAGTTAACTAGCGTACGATCGACTGCCAGGCATCAAATAAAACGAAAG
GCTCAGTCGAAAGACTGGGCCTTTCGTTTTATCTGTTGTTTGTCCGGCCATCATGGCCGCGGTGATCAGC
TAGCCAACAAAGCGACGTTGTGTCTCAAAATCTCTGATGTTACATTGCACAAGATAAAAATATATCATCA
TGAACAATAAAACTGTCTGCTTACATAAACAGTAATACAAGGGGTGTTATGAGCCATATTCAACGGGAAA
CGTCTTGCTCGAGGCCGCGATTAAATTCCAACATGGATGCTGATTTATATGGGTATAAATGGGCTCGCGA
TAATGTCGGGCAATCAGGTGCGACAATCTATCGCTTGTATGGGAAGCCCCATGCGCCAGAGTTGTTTCTG
AAACATGGCAAAGGTAGCGTTGCCAATGATGTTACAGATGAGATGGTCAGACTAAACTGGCTGACGGAAT
TTATGCCTCTTCCGACCATCAAGCATTTTATCCGTACTCCTGATGATGCATGGTTACTCACCACTGCGAT
CCCCGGGAAAACAGCATTCCAGGTATTAGAAGAATATCCTGATTCAGGTGAAAATATTGTTGATGCGCTG
GCAGTGTTCCTGCGCCGGTTGCATTCGATTCCTGTTTGTAATTGTCCTTTTAACAGCGATCGCGTATTTC
GTCTCGCTCAGGCGCAATCACGAATGAATAACGGTTTGGTTGATGCGAGTGATTTTGATGACGAGCGTAA
TGGCTGGCCTGTTGAACAAGTCTGGAAAGAAATGCATAATCTTTTGCCATTCTCACCGGATTCAGTCGTC
ACTCATGGTGATTTCTCACTTGATAACCTTATTTTTGACGAGGGGAAATTAATAGGTTGTATTGATGTTG
GACGAGTCGGAATCGCAGACCGATACCAGGATCTTGCCATCCTATGGAACTGCCTCGGTGAGTTTTCTCC
TTCATTACAGAAACGGCTTTTTCAAAAATATGGTATTGATAATCCTGATATGAATAAATTGCAGTTTCAT
TTGATGCTCGATGAGTTTTTCTAATCAGAATTGGTTAATTGGTTGTAACACTGGCAGAGCATTACGCTGA
CTTGACGGGACGGCGGCTTTGTTGAATAAATCGAACTTTTGCTGAGTTGAAGGATCAGATCACGCATCTT
CCCGACAACGCAGACCGTTCCGTGGCAAAGCAAAAGTTCAAAATCACCAACTGGTCCACCTACAACAAAG
CTCTCATCAACCGTGGCTCCCTCACTTTCTGGCTGGATGATGGGGCGATTCAGGCCTGGTATGAGTCAGC
AACACCTTCTTCACGAGGCAGACCTCACTAGTTCCACTGAGCGTCAGACCCCGTAGAAAAGATCAAAGGA
TCTTCTTGAGATCCTTTTTTTCTGCGCGTAATCTGCTGCTTGCAAACAAAAAAACCACCGCTACCAGCGG
TGGTTTGTTTGCCGGATCAAGAGCTACCAACTCTTTTTCCGAAGGTAACTGGCTTCAGCAGAGCGCAGAT
ACCAAATACTGTCCTTCTAGTGTAGCCGTAGTTAGGCCACCACTTCAAGAACTCTGTAGCACCGCCTACA
TACCTCGCTCTGCTAATCCTGTTACCAGTGGCTGCTGCCAGTGGCGATAAGTCGTGTCTTACCGGGTTGG
ACTCAAGACGATAGTTACCGGATAAGGCGCAGCGGTCGGGCTGAACGGGGGGTTCGTGCACACAGCCCAG
CTTGGAGCGAACGACCTACACCGAACTGAGATACCTACAGCGTGAGCATTGAGAAAGCGCCACGCTTCCC
GAAGGGAGAAAGGCGGACAGGTATCCGGTAAGCGGCAGGGTCGGAACAGGAGAGCGCACGAGGGAGCTTC
CAGGGGGAAACGCCTGGTATCTTTATAGTCCTGTCGGGTTTCGCCACCTCTGACTTGAGCGTCGATTTTT
GTGATGCTCGTCAGGGGGGCGGAGCCTATGGAAAAACGCCAGCAACGCGGCCTTTTTACGGTTCCTGGCC
TTTTGCTGGCCTTTTGCTCACATGTTCTTTCCTGCGTTATCCCCTGATTCTGTGGATAACCGTATTACCG
CCTTTGAGTGAGCTGATACCGCTCGCCGCAGCCGAACGACCGAGCGCAACGCGTGCGGCCGCACGCGTGA
GCCCACCAGCTCCGTAAGTTCGGGCGCTGTGTGGCTCGTACCCGCGCATTCAGGCGGCAGGGGGTCTAAC
GGGTCTAAGGCGGCGTGTACGGCCGCCACAGCGGCTCTCAGCGGCCCGGAAACGTCCTCGAAACGACGCA
TGTGTTCCTCCTGGTTGGTACAGGTGGTTGGGGGTGCTCGGCTGTCGCTGGTGTTCCACCACCAGGGCTC
GACGGGAGAGCGGGGGAGTGTGCAGTTGTGGGGTGGCCCCTCAGCGAAATATCTGACTTGGAGCTCGTGT
CGGACCATACACCGGTGATTAATCGTGGTCTACTACCAAGCGTGAGCCACGTCGCCGACGAATTTGAGCA
GCTCTGGCTGCCGTACTGGCCGCTGGCAAGCGACGATCTGCTCGAGGGGATCTACCGCCAAAGCCGCGCG
TCGGCCCTAGGCCGCCGGTACATCGAGGCGAACCCAACAGCGCTGGCAAACCTGCTGGTCGTGGACGTAG
ACCATCCAGACGCAGCGCTCCGAGCGCTCAGCGCCCGGGGGTCCCATCCGCTGCCCAACGCGATCGTGGG
CAATCGCGCCAACGGCCACGCACACGCAGTGTGGGCACTCAACGCCCCTGTTCCACGCACCGAATACGCG
CGGCGTAAGCCGCTCGCATACATGGCGGCGTGCGCCGAAGGCCTTCGGCGCGCCGTCGATGGCGACCGCA
GTTACTCAGGCCTCATGACCAAAAACCCCGGCCACATCGCCTGGGAAACGGAATGGCTCCACTCAGATCT
CTACACACTCAGCCACATCGAGGCCGAGCTCGGCGCGAACATGCCACCGCCGCGCTGGCGTCAGCAGACC
ACGTACAAAGCGGCTCCGACGCCGCTAGGGCGGAATTGCGCACTGTTCGATTCCGTCAGGTTGTGGGCCT
ATCGTCCCGCCCTCATGCGGATCTACCTGCCGACCCGGAACGTGGACGGACTCGGCCGCGCGATCTATGC
CGAGTGCCACGCGCGAAACGCCGAATTTCCGTGCAACGACGTGTGTCCCGGACCGCTACCGGACAGCGAG
GTCCGCGCCATCGCCAACAGCATTTGGCGTTGGATCACAACCAAGTCGCGCATTTGGGCGGACGGGATCG
TGGTCTACGAGGCCACACTCAGTGCGCGCCAGTCGGCCATCTCGCGGAAGGGCGCAGCAGCGCGCACGGC
GGCGAGCACAGTTGCGCGGCGCGCAAAGTCCGCGTCAGCCATGCATGGAGGCATTGCTATGAGCGACGGC
TACAGCGACGGCTACAGCGACGGCTACAACCGGCAGCCGACTGTCCGCAAAAAGCGGCGCGTGACCGCCG
CCGAAGGCGCTCGAATCACCGGACTATCCGAACGCCACGTCGTCCGGCTCGTGGCGCAGGAACGCAGCGA
GTGGCTCGCCGAGCAGGCTGCACGCCGCGAACGCATCCGCGCCTATCACGACGACGAGGGCCACTCTTGG
CCGCAAACGGCCAAACATTTCGGGCTGCATCTGGACACCGTTAAGCGACTCGGCTATCGGGCGAGGAAAG
AGCGTGCGGCAGAACAGGAAGCGGCTCAAAAGGCCCACAACGAAGCCGACAATCCACCGCTGTTCTAACG
CAATTGGGGAGCGGGTGTCGCGGGGGTTCCGTGGGGGGTTCCGTTGCAACGGGTCGGACAGGTAAAAGTC
CTGGTAGACGCTAGTTTTCTGGTTTGGGCCATGCCTGTCTCGTTGCGTGTTTCGTTGCGCCCGTTTTGAA
TACCAGCCAGACGAGACGGGGTTCTACGAATCTTGGTCGATACCAAGCCATTTCCGCTGAATATCGGGGA
GCTCACC
Features (pLannotate 1.2.2; 9 found; start..end, strand, type, name):
    119..137     -  misc_feature   MCS (fragment): pBluescript multiple cloning site
    192..815     -  CDS            TetR: tetracycline repressor TetR; tetR from transposon Tn10; TetR binds to the tetracycline operator tetO to inhibit transcription. This inhibition can be relieved by adding tetracycline or doxycycline.
    840..858     +  protein_bind   tet operator: bacterial operator O1 for the tetR and tetA genes tetracycline repressor TetR
    926..944     +  protein_bind   tet operator: bacterial operator O1 for the tetR and tetA genes tetracycline repressor TetR
    965..982     -  misc_feature   MCS (fragment): pUC18/19 multiple cloning site
   1036..1082    +  terminator     rrnB T1 terminator: transcription terminator T1 from the E. coli rrnB gene
   1239..2054    +  CDS            KanR: aminoglycoside phosphotransferase; aph(3')-Ia; confers resistance to kanamycin in bacteria or G418 (Geneticin®) in eukaryotes
   2195..2338    +  CDS            TRA2_ECOLX (fragment): Protein predicted: Swiss-Prot protein existence level 4. Required for transposition of transposon Tn903. From Escherichia coli.
   2386..2974    +  rep_origin     ori: high-copy-number ColE1/pMB1/pBR322/pUC origin of replication
