[The description below was written by a language model from this plasmid's Addgene catalogue record and pLannotate feature annotations shown in this document.]
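Description:
pTACT1 is an Escherichia coli–mycobacterial shuttle plasmid built on the pMV206 backbone and developed as part of a tetracycline-inducible system for conditional gene expression in Mycobacterium tuberculosis and Mycobacterium smegmatis. It is selected with kanamycin through an aph(3')-Ia aminoglycoside phosphotransferase gene (KanR), which is followed by a short fragment of a Tn903 transposition protein that reflects the marker's origin. Replication in E. coli relies on a ColE1/pMB1-type origin. The automated annotation covers only about the first 3 kb of the 4,977-nt depositor sequence and labels no mycobacterial replicon. The element that supports maintenance in mycobacteria presumably lies in the unannotated remainder, but the record does not identify it.

The roughly 900 bp insert, cloned between EcoRI and PstI sites, carries the Tn10-type tetR gene encoding the tetracycline repressor. It lies on the reverse strand, next to a divergent regulatory region containing two tet operator (O1) sites. TetR binds these operators to block transcription, and tetracycline relieves that repression. The depositor notes that part of the plasmid derives from an earlier system built around a xyl/tetO promoter for Staphylococcus aureus, although the feature table does not annotate a promoter by name. Downstream of the operators are a short polylinker fragment and the E. coli rrnB T1 terminator, and no reporter or target gene is annotated. This layout fits a base regulatory vector into which a gene of interest could be placed under tetracycline control. The depositor also reports a few mismatches between the supplied and quality-control sequences, confined to parental vector sequence outside the functional cassette.
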