Addgene plasmid #24779: pTACT1
Depositing lab: Tanya Parish. Depositing organization: Queen Mary and Westfield College, University of London. Publication: Use of a tetracycline-inducible system for conditional expression in Mycobacterium tuberculosis and Mycobacterium smegmatis. Carroll P, Muttucumaru DG, Parish T. Appl Environ Microbiol. 2005 Jun . 71(6):3077-84. 10.1128/AEM.71.6.3077-3084.2005 PubMed 15933004.
Backbone
  Vector backbone: pMV206
  Backbone size w/o insert (bp): 4120
  Vector type: Mycobacterial shuttle vector
Growth in bacteria
  Bacterial resistance: Kanamycin, 50 μg/mL
  Growth temperature: 37°C
  Growth strain: DH5alpha
  Copy number: Unknown
Gene/Insert
  Gene/Insert name: TetR
  Species: Bacterial
  Insert size (bp): 900
  Entrez Gene: tetR (a.k.a. pEK516_p06)
  Cloning method: Restriction Enzyme; 5′ cloning site EcoRI (not destroyed); 3′ cloning site PstI (not destroyed)
  Sequencing primers: 5′ n/a
Resource information
  A portion of this plasmid was derived from a plasmid made by: Ambrose Cheung Department of Microbiology and Immunology, Dartmouth Medical School, Hanover, New Hampshire 03755, USA
Terms and licenses: Academic/Nonprofit Terms; Industry Terms: Not Available to Industry
Depositor comments: There are a few mismatches between depositor's sequence and the quality control sequence Addgene has obtained. The region of mismatch and gaps is derived from the parental vector and not the important part of the vector. Infect Immun. 2001 Dec;69(12):7851-7. Evaluation of a tetracycline-inducible promoter in Staphylococcus aureus in vitro and in vivo and its application in demonstrating the role of sigB in microcolony formation. Bateman BT, Donegan NP, Jarry TM, Palma M, Cheung AL. Department of Microbiology and Immunology, Dartmouth Medical School, Hanover, New Hampshire 03755, USA. Abstract An inducible promoter system provides a powerful tool for studying the genetic basis for virulence. A variety of inducible systems have been used in other organisms, including pXyl-xylR-inducible promoter, the pSpac-lacI system, and the arabinose-inducible P(BAD) promoter, but each of these systems has limitations in its application to Staphylococcus aureus. In this study, we demonstrated the efficacy of a tetracycline-inducible promoter system in inducing gene expression in S. aureus in vitro and inside epithelial cells as well as in an animal model of infection. Using the xyl/tetO promoter::gfp(uvr) fusion carried on a shuttle plasmid, we demonstrated that dose-dependent tetracycline induction, as measured by bacterial fluorescence, occurred in each of the above environments while basal activation under noninduced conditions remained low. To ascertain how the system can be used to elucidate the genetic basis of a pathogenic phenotype, we cloned the sigB gene downstream of the inducible promoter. Induction of SigB expression led to dose-dependent attachment of the tested strain to polystyrene microtiter wells. Additionally, bacterial microcolony formation, an event preceding mature biofilm formation, also increased with tetracycline induction of SigB. PMID: 11705967 [PubMed - indexed for MEDLINE]PMCID: PMC98881Free PMC Articl
How to cite: pTACT1 was a gift from Tanya Parish (Addgene plasmid # 24779 ; http://n2t.net/addgene:24779 ; RRID:Addgene_24779)
