>Addgene plasmid #24779 | pTACT1 | addgene partial sequence | sequence record 30899 | 24779 with Kan-R
ATCGCGGCCTCGAGCAAGACGTTTCCCGTTGAATATGGCTCATAACACCCCTTGTATTACTGTTTATGTA
AGCAGACAGTTTTATTGTTCATGATGATATATTTTTATCTTGTGCAATGTAACATCAGAGATTTTGAGAC
ACAACGTGGCTTTCCCCCCCCCCCGACGTCAGGTGGCTAGCTGATCACCGCGGCCATGATGGCATAAAAC
GAAAGGCCCAGTCTTTCGACTGAGCCTTTCGTTTTATTTGATGCCTGGCAGTCGATCGTACGCTAGTTAA
CTACGTCGACATCGATAAGCTTCGAATTCGAGCTCGGTACCATCAAGCTTATTTTAATTATACTCTATCA
ATGATAGAGTGTCAATATTTTTTTTAGTTTTTCATGAACTCGAGGGGATCCAAATAAAAAACTAGTTTGA
CAAATAACTCTATCAATGATAGAGTGTCAACAAAAAGGAGGAATTAATGATGTCTAGATTAGATAAAAGT
AAAGTGATTAACAGCGCATTAGAGCTGCTTAATGAGGTCGGAATCGAAGGTTTAACAACCCGTAAACTCG
CCCAGAAGCTAGGTGTAGAGCAGCCTACATTGTATTGGCATGTAAAAAATAAGCGGGCTTTGCTCGACGC
CTTAGCCATTGAGATGTTAGATAGGCACCATACTCACTTTTGCCCTTTAGAAGGGGAAAGCTGGCAAGAT
TTTTTACGTAATAACGCTAAAAGTTTTAGATGTGCTTTACTAAGTCATCGCGATGGAGCAAAAGTACATT
TAGGTACACGGCCTAC
